Addgene plasmid #184913: pEasyG2_zeo
Purpose: Template to generate via PCR two gRNAs for expression in S. cerevisiae. The PCR product from pEasyG2_zeo recombines in vivo with a PCR product from pEasyG2_mic.
Depositing lab: Jeferson Gross. Depositing organization: Instituto de Pesquisa em Bioenergia (IPBEN), UNESP. Publication: EasyGuide Plasmids Support in Vivo Assembly of gRNAs for CRISPR/Cas9 Applications in Saccharomyces cerevisiae. Jacobus AP, Barreto JA, de Bem LS, Menegon YA, Fier I, Bueno JGR, Dos Santos LV, Gross J. ACS Synth Biol. 2022 Nov 18;11(11):3886-3891. doi: 10.1021/acssynbio.2c00348. Epub 2022 Oct 18. PubMed 36257021.
Backbone
  Vector backbone: pUC19
  Vector type: Bacterial Expression, CRISPR
  Selectable markers: Zeocin ; zeoMX, zeocin resistance, yeast selection marker
Growth in bacteria
  Bacterial resistance: Kanamycin, 50 μg/mL
  Growth temperature: 37°C
  Growth strain: DH5alpha
  Copy number: High Copy
Gene/Insert
  Gene/Insert name: gRNA scaffold
  gRNA/shRNA sequence: NNNNNNNNNNNNNNNNNNNN
  Species: Streptococcus pyogenes
Terms and licenses: Academic/Nonprofit Terms; Industry Terms: Not Available to Industry
Depositor comments: Addgene QC found L49H and R76G mutations in Zeocin, but plasmid function is not affected.
How to cite: pEasyG2_zeo was a gift from Jeferson Gross (Addgene plasmid # 184913 ; http://n2t.net/addgene:184913 ; RRID:Addgene_184913)
