[The description below was written by a language model from this plasmid's Addgene catalogue record and pLannotate feature annotations shown in this document.]
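Description:
pEasyG2_zeo is a small (about 4 kb) pUC19-derived plasmid that serves as a PCR template rather than a finished expression vector, for building guide RNA constructs for CRISPR/Cas9 editing in Saccharomyces cerevisiae. It replicates in E. coli from the high-copy ColE1/pUC origin and is selected with kanamycin through a Tn5-derived neo (nptII) gene. An adjacent transposase fragment and an FRT site appear to be remnants of the cassette from which this marker was taken. No yeast replication origin is annotated, consistent with its role as a template.

The yeast-relevant parts are a zeoMX marker, an SNR52 promoter and a Streptococcus pyogenes gRNA scaffold followed by the SUP4 terminator. The zeoMX marker consists of the ble bleomycin/zeocin-binding protein gene between the Ashbya gossypii TEF promoter and terminator. SNR52 is the RNA polymerase III promoter commonly used to drive gRNA transcription in yeast. In the map, the scaffold–SUP4 unit and the SNR52 promoter are not joined into one complete gRNA gene. They are separated on one side by the bacterial origin and zeocin marker, and on the other by the rrnB terminators and kanamycin gene. The 20-nucleotide spacer is recorded only as a placeholder, so targeting sequences are presumably introduced through the amplification primers.

According to the record, the PCR product from this plasmid recombines in vivo in yeast with a PCR product from the companion plasmid pEasyG2_mic, yielding a construct that expresses two gRNAs and can be selected with zeocin. A loxP site, a T7 promoter and small lacI and bom fragments are also annotated, but the record gives them no role. Repository sequencing found two amino-acid substitutions in the zeocin resistance protein, which the depositor reports do not affect function.
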