Features (pLannotate 1.2.2; 16 found; start..end, strand, type, name):
      1..589     +  rep_origin     ori: high-copy-number ColE1/pMB1/pBR322/pUC origin of replication
    772..825     +  CDS            lacI (fragment): lac repressor; lacI; The lac repressor binds to the lac operator to inhibit transcription in E. coli. This inhibition can be relieved by adding lactose or isopropyl-β-D-thiogalactopyranoside (IPTG).
    847..865     +  promoter       T7 promoter: promoter for bacteriophage T7 RNA polymerase
    919..952     +  protein_bind   loxP: Cre-mediated recombination occurs in the 8-bp core sequence (GCATACAT). Cre recombinase
   1015..1212    -  terminator     TEF terminator: Ashbya gossypii TEF terminator
   1221..1598    -  CDS            ble: BLE_KLEPN - Experimental evidence at protein level: Swiss-Prot protein existence level 1. Binding protein with a strong affinity to the bleomycin family of antibiotics. Binds to CL990; an antimitotic-antibiotic compound. From Klebsiella pneumoniae.
   1605..1948    -  promoter       TEF promoter: Ashbya gossypii TEF promoter
   1971..2013    -  misc_feature   bom (fragment): basis of mobility region from pBR322
   2023..2291    +  promoter       SNR52 promoter: promoter for the S. cerevisiae small nucleolar RNA gene SNR52
   2378..2464    +  terminator     rrnB T1 terminator: Escherichia coli rrnB; transcription terminator T1 from the E. coli rrnB gene
   2556..2583    +  terminator     rrnB T2 terminator: transcription terminator T2 from the E. coli rrnB gene
   2661..2708    -  protein_bind   FRT: FLP-mediated recombination occurs in the 8-bp core sequence TCTAGAAA (Turan and Bode, 2011). FLP recombinase from the Saccharomyces cerevisiae 2μ plasmid
   2724..3515    -  CDS            neo: KKA2_KLEPN - Also known as kan, nptII. Experimental evidence at protein level: Swiss-Prot protein existence level 1. Resistance to kanamycin, neomycin, paromomycin, ribostamycin, butirosin and gentamicin B. From Klebsiella pneumoniae.
   3547..3828    -  CDS            tnpA (fragment): TN5P_ECOLX - Also known as tnp. Experimental evidence at protein level: Swiss-Prot protein existence level 1. Mediates transposition of transposon Tn5 by a 'cut and paste' mechanism. First, the monomeric transposase binds the 19 bp inverted DNA repeats flanking the transposon. Then, dimerization of the DNA- bound transposase creates a synaptic DNA complex. After nicking of the first DNA strand, excision of the transposon proceeds through a series of intermediates. The transposase then mediates the insertion of the transposon at a new site by strand transfer. The activity of the wild- type tran
   3829..3903    +  misc_RNA       gRNA scaffold: guide RNA scaffold for the Streptococcus pyogenes CRISPR/Cas9 system
   3908..3927    +  terminator     SUP4 terminator: transcription terminator for the S. cerevisiae SUP4 tRNA gene
>Addgene plasmid #184913 | pEasyG2_zeo | addgene full sequence | sequence record 379508 | Addgene NGS Result
TTGAGATCCTTTTTTTCTGCGGGTAATCTGCTGCTTGCAAACAAAAAAACCACCGCTACCAGCGGTGGTT
TGTTTGCCGGATCAAGAGCTACCAACTCTTTTTCCGAAGGTAACTGGCTTCAGCAGAGCGCAGATACCAA
ATACTGTTCTTCTAGTGTAGCCGTAGTTAGGCCACCACTTCAAGAACTCTGTAGCACCGCCTACATACCT
CGCTCTGCTAATCCTGTTACCAGTGGCTGCTGCCAGTGGCGATAAGTCGTGTCTTACCGGGTTGGACTCA
AGACGATAGTTACCGGATAAGGCGCAGCGGTCGGGCTGAACGGGGGGTTCGTGCACACAGCCCAGCTTGG
AGCGAACGACCTACACCGAACTGAGATACCTACAGCGTGAGCTATGAGAAAGCGCCACGCTTCCCGAAGG
GAGAAAGGCGGACAGGTATCCGGTAAGCGGCAGGGTCGGAACAGGAGAGCGCACGAGGGAGCTTCCAGTG
GGAAACGCCTGGTATCTTTATAGTCCTGTCGGGTTTCGCCACCTCTGACTTGAGCGTCGATTTTTGTGAT
GCTCGTCAGGGGGGCGGAGCCTATGGAAAAACGCCAGCAACGCGGCCTTTTTACGGTTCCTGGCCTTTTG
CTGGCCTTTTGCTCACATGTTCTTTCCTGCGTTATCCCCTGATTCTGTGGATAACCGTATTACCGCCTTT
GAGTGAGCTGATACCGCTCGCCGCAGCCGAACGACCGAGCGCAGCGAGTCAGTGAGCGAGGAAGCGGAAG
AGCGCCCAATACGCAAACCGCCTCTCCCCGCGCGTTGGCCGATTCATTAATGCAGGTTAACCTGGCTTAT
CGAAATTAATACGACTCACTATAGGGAGACCGGCAGATCCGCGGCCGCATAGGCCACTAGTGGATCTGAT
ATCACCTAATAACTTCGTATAGCATACATTATACGAAGTTATATTAAGGGTTCTCGAGAGCTCGTTTTCG
ACACTGGATGGCGGCGTTAGTATCGAATCGACAGCAGTATAGCGACCAGCATTCACATACGATTGACGCA
TGATATTACTTTCTGCGCACTTAACTTCGCATCTGGGCAGATGATGTCGAGGCGAAAAAAAATATAAATC
ACGCTAACATTTGATTAAAATAGAACAACTACAATATAAAAAAACTATACAAATGACAAGTTCTTGAAAA
CAAGAATCTTTTTATTGTCAGTACTGATCATGAGATGCCTGCAAGCAATTCGTTCTGTATCAGGCGCAGG
AGCGTCCCGTCCGGGTCGACCAAAGCGGCCATCGTGCCTCCCCACTCCTGCAGTTCGGGGGCATGGATGC
GCGGATAGCCGCTGCTGGTTTCCTGGATGCCGACGGATTTGCACTGCCGGTAGAACTCCGCGAGGTCGTC
CAGCCTCAGGCAGCAGCTGAACCAACTCGCGAGGGGATCGAGCCCGGGGTGGGCGAAGAACTCCAGCATG
AGATCCCCGCGCTGGAGGATCATCCAGCCGGCGTCCCGGAAAACGATTCCGAAGCCCAACCTTTCATAGA
AGGCGGCGGTGGGATCGAAATCTCGTGATGGCAGGTTGGGCGTCGCTTGGTCGGTCATACCCATGGTTGT
TTATGTTCGGATGTGATGTGAGAACTGTATCCTAGCAAGATTTTAAAAGGAAGTATATGAAAGAAGAACC
TCAGTGGCAAATCCTAACCTTTTATATTTCTCTACAGGGGCGCGGCGTGGGGACAATTCAACGCGTCTGT
GAGGGGAGCGTTTCCCTGCTCGCAGGTCTGCAGCGAGGAGCCGTAATTTTTGCTTCGCGCCGTGCGGCCA
TCAAAATGTATGGATGCAAATGATTATACATGGGGATGTATGGGCTAAATGTATGGGCGACAGTCACATC
ATGCCCCTGAGCTGCGCACGTCAAGACTGTCAAGGAGGGTATTCTGGGCCTCCATGTCGCTGATTACCCT
GTTATCCCTACACTCTCAGTACAATCTGCTCTGATGCCGCATAGTTAAGCCAGCCGGGTAATTCTTTGAA
AAGATAATGTATGATTATGCTTTCACTCATATTTATACAGAAACTTGATGTTTTCTTTCGAGTATATACA
AGGTGATTACATGTACGTTTGAAGTACAACTCTAGATTTTGTAGTGCCCTCTTGGGCTAGCGGTAAAGGT
GCGCATTTTTTCACACCCTACAATGTTCTGTTCAAAAGATTTTGGTCAAACGCTGTAGAAGTGAAAGTTG
GTGCGCATGTTTCGGCGTTCGAAACTTCTCCGCAGTGAAAGATAAATGATCATTTCCCCGAAAAGTGCCA
CCTGCATCGATGGCCCCCGATGGTAGTGTGGGGTCTCCCCATGCGAGAGTAGGGAACTGCCAGGCATCAA
ATAAAACGAAAGGCTCAGTCGAAAGACTGGGCCTTTCGTTTTATCTGTTGTTTGTCGGTGAACGCTCTCC
TGAGTAGGACAAATCCGCCGGGAGCGGATTTGAACGTTGCGAAGCAACGGCCCGGAGGGTGGCGGGCAGG
ACGCCCGCCATAAACTGCCAGGCATCAAATTAAGCAGAAGGCCATCCTGACGGATGGCCTTTTTGCGTGG
CCAGTGCCAAGCTTGCATGCAGATTGCAGCATTACACGTCTTGAGCGATTGTGTAGGCTGGAGCTGCTTC
GAAGTTCCTATACTTTCTAGAGAATAGGAACTTCGGAATAGGAACTTCAAGATCCCCTTATTAGAAGAAC
TCGTCAAGAAGGCGATAGAAGGCGATGCGCTGCGAATCGGGAGCGGCGATACCGTAAAGCACGAGGAAGC
GGTCAGCCCATTCGCCGCCAAGCTCTTCAGCAATATCACGGGTAGCCAACGCTATGTCCTGATAGCGGTC
CGCCACACCCAGCCGGCCACAGTCGATGAATCCAGAAAAGCGGCCATTTTCCACCATGATATTCGGCAAG
CAGGCATCGCCATGGGTCACGACGAGATCCTCGCCGTCGGGCATGCGCGCCTTGAGCCTGGCGAACAGTT
CGGCTGGCGCGAGCCCCTGATGCTCTTCGTCCAGATCATCCTGATCGACAAGACCGGCTTCCATCCGAGT
ACGTGCTCGCTCGATGCGATGTTTCGCTTGGTGGTCGAATGGGCAGGTAGCCGGATCAAGCGTATGCAGC
CGCCGCATTGCATCAGCCATGATGGATACTTTCTCGGCAGGAGCAAGGTGAGATGACAGGAGATCCTGCC
CCGGCACTTCGCCCAATAGCAGCCAGTCCCTTCCCGCTTCAGTGACAACGTCGAGCACAGCTGCGCAAGG
AACGCCCGTCGTGGCCAGCCACGATAGCCGCGCTGCCTCGTCCTGCAGTTCATTCAGGGCACCGGACAGG
TCGGTCTTGACAAAAAGAACCGGGCGCCCCTGCGCTGACAGCCGGAACACGGCGGCATCAGAGCAGCCGA
TTGTCTGTTGTGCCCAGTCATAGCCGAATAGCCTCTCCACCCAAGCGGCCGGAGAACCTGCGTGCAATCC
ATCTTGTTCAATCATGCGAAACGATCCTCATCCTGTCTCTTGATCAGATCTTGATCCCCTGCGCCATCAG
ATCCTTGGCGGCAAGAAAGCCATCCAGTTTACTTTGCAGGGCTTCCCAACCTTACCAGAGGGCGCCCCAG
CTGGCAATTCCGGTTCGCTTGCTGTCCATAAAACCGCCCAGTCTAGCTATCGCCATGTAAGCCCACTGCA
AGCTACCTGCTTTCTCTTTGCGCTTGCGTTTTCCCTTGTCCAGATAGCCCAGTAGCTGACATTCATCCGG
GGTCAGCACCGTTTCTGCGGACTGGCTTTCTACGTGTTCCGCTTCCTTGTTTTAGAGCTAGAAATAGCAA
GTTAAAATAAGGCTAGTCCGTTATCAACTTGAAAAAGTGGCACCGAGTCGGTGGTGCTTTTTTTGTTTTT
TATGTCTCGGCGAATTGGGTGCGGCCGCGTTTGTCA
